>Addgene plasmid #219497 | pAGD236 | addgene full sequence | sequence record 435233 | Addgene NGS Result
TTTAATCGAACAGAAAGTAATCGTATTGTACACGGCCGCATAATCGAAATTAATACGACTCACTATAGGG
GAATTGTGAGCGGATAACAATTCCCCATCTTAGTATATTAGTTAAGTATAAGATGCGCACCCTTAGCGAG
AGGTTTATCATTAAGGTCAACCTCTGGATGTTGTTTCGGCATCCTGCATTGAATCTGAGTTACTGTCTGT
TTTCCTTGTTGGTAGAAATGTTATTGAAGGAGATATACATATGAAATCCGCTGAATATTTGAACACTTTT
AGATTGAGAAATCTCGGCCTACCTGTCATGAACAATTTGCATGACATGTCTAAGGCGACTCGCATATCTG
TTGAAACACTTCGGTTGTTAATCTATACAGCTGATTTTCGCTATAGGATCTACACTGTAGAAAAGAAAGG
CCCAGAGAAGAGAATGAGAACCATTTACCAACCTTCTCGAGAACTTAAAGCCTTACAAGGATGGGTTCTA
CGTAACATTTTAGATAAACTGTCGTCATCTCCTTTTTCTATTGGATTTGAAAAGCACCAATCTATTTTGA
ATAATGCTACCCCGCATATTGGGGCAAACTTTATACTGAATATTGATTTGGAGGATTTTTTCCCAAGTTT
AACTGCTAACAAAGTTTTTGGAGTGTTCCATTCTCTTGGTTATAATCGACTAATATCTTCAGTTTTGACA
AAAATATGTTGTTATAAAAATCTGCTACCACAAGGTGCTCCATCATCACCTAAATTAGCTAATCTAATAT
GTTCTAAACTTGATTATCGTATTCAGGGTTATGCAGGTAGTCGGGGCTTGATATATACGAGATATGCCGA
TGATCTCACCTTATCTGCACAGTCTATGAAAAAGGTTGTTAAAGCACGTGATTTTTTATTTTCTATAATC
CCAAGTGAAGGATTGGTTATTAACTCAAAAAAAACTTGTATTAGTGGGCCTCGTAGTCAGAGGAAAGTTA
CAGGTTTAGTTATTTCACAAGAGAAAGTTGGGATAGGTAGAGAAAAATATAAAGAAATTAGAGCAAAGAT
ACATCATATATTTTGCGGTAAGTCTTCTGAGATAGAACACGTTAGGGGATGGTTGTCATTTATTTTAAGT
GTGGATTCAAAAAGCCATAGGAGATTAATAACTTATATTAGCAAATTAGAAAAAAAATATGGAAAGAACC
CTTTAAATAAAGCGAAGACCTAACTGCTGCCACCGCTGAGCAATAACTAGCATAACCCCTTGGGGCCTCT
AAACGGGTCTTGAGGGGTTTTTTGCTGAAACCTCAGGCATTTGAGAAGCACACGGTCACACTGCTTCCGG
TAGTCAATAAACCGGTAAACCAGCAATAGACATAAGCGGCTATTTAACGACCCTGCCCTGAACCGACGAC
CGGGTCATCGTGGCCGGATCTTGCGGCCCCTCGGCTTGAACGAATTGTTAGACATTATTTGCCGACTACC
TTGGTGATCTCGCCTTTCACGTAGTGGACAAATTCTTCCAACTGATCTGCGCGCGAGGCCAAGCGATCTT
CTTCTTGTCCAAGATAAGCCTGTCTAGCTTCAAGTATGACGGGCTGATACTGGGCCGGCAGGCGCTCCAT
TGCCCAGTCGGCAGCGACATCCTTCGGCGCGATTTTGCCGGTTACTGCGCTGTACCAAATGCGGGACAAC
GTAAGCACTACATTTCGCTCATCGCCAGCCCAGTCGGGCGGCGAGTTCCATAGCGTTAAGGTTTCATTTA
GCGCCTCAAATAGATCCTGTTCAGGAACCGGATCAAAGAGTTCCTCCGCCGCTGGACCTACCAAGGCAAC
GCTATGTTCTCTTGCTTTTGTCAGCAAGATAGCCAGATCAATGTCGATCGTGGCTGGCTCGAAGATACCT
GCAAGAATGTCATTGCGCTGCCATTCTCCAAATTGCAGTTCGCGCTTAGCTGGATAACGCCACGGAATGA
TGTCGTCGTGCACAACAATGGTGACTTCTACAGCGCGGAGAATCTCGCTCTCTCCAGGGGAAGCCGAAGT
TTCCAAAAGGTCGTTGATCAAAGCTCGCCGCGTTGTTTCATCAAGCCTTACGGTCACCGTAACCAGCAAA
TCAATATCACTGTGTGGCTTCAGGCCGCCATCCACTGCGGAGCCGTACAAATGTACGGCCAGCAACGTCG
GTTCGAGATGGCGCTCGATGACGCCAACTACCTCTGATAGTTGAGTCGATACTTCGGCGATCACCGCTTC
CCTCATACTCTTCCTTTTTCAATATTATTGAAGCATTTATCAGGGTTATTGTCTCATGAGCGGATACATA
TTTGAATGTATTTAGAAAAATAAACAAATAGCTAGCTCACTCGGTCGCTACGCTCCGGGCGTGAGACTGC
GGCGGGCGCTGCGGACACATACAAAGTTACCCACAGATTCCGTGGATAAGCAGGGGACTAACATGTGAGG
CAAAACAGCAGGGCCGCGCCGGTGGCGTTTTTCCATAGGCTCCGCCCTCCTGCCAGAGTTCACATAAACA
GACGCTTTTCCGGTGCATCTGTGGGAGCCGTGAGGCTCAACCATGAATCTGACAGTACGGGCGAAACCCG
ACAGGACTTAAAGATCCCCACCGTTTCCGGCGGGTCGCTCCCTCTTGCGCTCTCCTGTTCCGACCCTGCC
GTTTACCGGATACCTGTTCCGCCTTTCTCCCTTACGGGAAGTGTGGCGCTTTCTCATAGCTCACACACTG
GTATCTCGGCTCGGTGTAGGTCGTTCGCTCCAAGCTGGGCTGTAAGCAAGAACTCCCCGTTCAGCCCGAC
TGCTGCGCCTTATCCGGTAACTGTTCACTTGAGTCCAACCCGGAAAAGCACGGTAAAACGCCACTGGCAG
CAGCCATTGGTAACTGGGAGTTCGCAGAGGATTTGTTTAGCTAAACACGCGGTTGCTCTTGAAGTGTGCG
CCAAAGTCCGGCTACACTGGAAGGACAGATTTGGTTGCTGTGCTCTGCGAAAGCCAGTTACCACGGTTAA
GCAGTTCCCCAACTGACTTAACCTTCGATCAAACCACCTCCCCAGGTGGTTTTTTCGTTTACAGGGCAAA
AGATTACGCGCAGAAAAAAAGGATCTCAAGAAGATCCTTTGATCTTTTCTACTGAACCGCTCTAGATTTC
AGTGCAATTTATCTCTTCAAATGTAGCACCTGAAGTCAGCCCCATACGATATAAGTTGTAATTCTCATGT
TAGTCATGCCCCGCGCCCACCGGAAGGAGCTGACTGGGTTGAAGGCTCTCAAGGGCATCGGTCGAGATCC
CGGTGCCTAATGAGTGAGCTAACTTACATTAATTGCGTTGCGCTCACTGCCCGCTTTCCAGTCGGGAAAC
CTGTCGTGCCAGCTGCATTAATGAATCGGCCAACGCGCGGGGAGAGGCGGTTTGCGTATTGGGCGCCAGG
GTGGTTTTTCTTTTCACCAGTGAGACGGGCAACAGCTGATTGCCCTTCACCGCCTGGCCCTGAGAGAGTT
GCAGCAAGCGGTCCACGCTGGTTTGCCCCAGCAGGCGAAAATCCTGTTTGATGGTGGTTAACGGCGGGAT
ATAACATGAGCTGTCTTCGGTATCGTCGTATCCCACTACCGAGATGTCCGCACCAACGCGCAGCCCGGAC
TCGGTAATGGCGCGCATTGCGCCCAGCGCCATCTGATCGTTGGCAACCAGCATCGCAGTGGGAACGATGC
CCTCATTCAGCATTTGCATGGTTTGTTGAAAACCGGACATGGCACTCCAGTCGCCTTCCCGTTCCGCTAT
CGGCTGAATTTGATTGCGAGTGAGATATTTATGCCAGCCAGCCAGACGCAGACGCGCCGAGACAGAACTT
AATGGGCCCGCTAACAGCGCGATTTGCTGGTGACCCAATGCGACCAGATGCTCCACGCCCAGTCGCGTAC
CGTCTTCATGGGAGAAAATAATACTGTTGATGGGTGTCTGGTCAGAGACATCAAGAAATAACGCCGGAAC
ATTAGTGCAGGCAGCTTCCACAGCAATGGCATCCTGGTCATCCAGCGGATAGTTAATGATCAGCCCACTG
ACGCGTTGCGCGAGAAGATTGTGCACCGCCGCTTTACAGGCTTCGACGCCGCTTCGTTCTACCATCGACA
CCACCACGCTGGCACCCAGTTGATCGGCGCGAGATTTAATCGCCGCGACAATTTGCGACGGCGCGTGCAG
GGCCAGACTGGAGGTGGCAACGCCAATCAGCAACGACTGTTTGCCCGCCAGTTGTTGTGCCACGCGGTTG
GGAATGTAATTCAGCTCCGCCATCGCCGCTTCCACTTTTTCCCGCGTTTTCGCAGAAACGTGGCTGGCCT
GGTTCACCACGCGGGAAACGGTCTGATAAGAGACACCGGCATACTCTGCGACATCGTATAACGTTACTGG
TTTCACATTCACCACCCTGAATTGACTCTCTTCCGGGCGCTATCATGCCATACCGCGAAAGGTTTTGCGC
CATTCGATGGTGTCCGGGATCTCGACGCTCTCCCTTATGCGACTCCTGCATTAGGAAATTAATACGACTC
ACTATAGGGGAATTGTGAGCGGATAACAATTCCCCTGAATTCTTCTAGAGGTAGAGAGACCGAAAGTGAA
ACGTGATTTCATGCGTCATTTTGAACATTTTGTAAATCTTATTTAATAATGTGTGCGGCAATTCACATTT
AATTTATGAATGTTTTCTTAACATCGCGGCAACTCAAGAAACGGCAGGTTCGGATCTTAGCTACTAGAGA
AAGAGGAGAAATACTAGATGCGTAAAGGCGAAGAGCTGTTCACTGGTGTCGTCCCTATTCTGGTGGAACT
GGATGGTGATGTCAACGGTCATAAGTTTTCCGTGCGTGGCGAGGGTGAAGGTGACGCAACTAATGGTAAA
CTGACGCTGAAGTTCATCTGTACTACTGGTAAACTGCCGGTTCCTTGGCCGACTCTGGTAACGACGCTGA
CTTATGGTGTTCAGTGCTTTGCTCGTTATCCGGACCATATGAAGCAGCATGACTTCTTCAAGTCCGCCAT
GCCGGAAGGCTATGTGCAGGAACGCACGATTTCCTTTAAGGATGACGGCACGTACAAAACGCGTGCGGAA
GTGAAATTTGAAGGCGATACCCTGGTAAACCGCATTGAGCTGAAAGGCATTGACTTTAAAGAGGACGGCA
ATATCCTGGGCCATAAGCTGGAATACAATTTTAACAGCCACAATGTTTACATCACCGCCGATAAACAAAA
AAATGGCATTAAAGCGAATTTTAAAATTCGCCACAACGTGGAGGATGGCAGCGTGCAGCTGGCTGATCAC
TACCAGCAAAACACTCCAATCGGTGATGGTCCTGTTCTGCTGCCAGACAATCACTATCTGAGCACGCAAA
GCGTTCTGTCTAAAGATCCGAACGAGAAACGCGATCATATGGTTCTGCTGGAGTTCGTAACCGCAGCGGG
CATCACGCATGGTATGGATGAACTGTACAAATGACCAGGCATCAAATAAAACGAAAGGCTCAGTCGAAAG
ACTGGGCCTTTCGTTTTATCTGTTGTTTGTCGGTGAACGCTCTCTACTAGAGTCACACTGGCTCACCTTC
GGGTGGGCCTTTCTGCGTTTATAGGTCTCAGAAATACTAGTACTGCAG
Features (pLannotate 1.2.2; 17 found; start..end, strand, type, name):
     51..69      +  promoter       T7 promoter: promoter for bacteriophage T7 RNA polymerase
     70..94      +  protein_bind   lac operator: The lac repressor binds to the lac operator to inhibit transcription in E. coli. This inhibition can be relieved by adding lactose or isopropyl-β-D-thiogalactopyranoside (IPTG). lac repressor encoded by lacI
    251..1210    +  CDS            RT86_ECOLX: Protein predicted: Swiss-Prot protein existence level 4. Participates in the synthesis of a msDNA (a branched RNA linked by a 2',5'-phosphodiester linkage to a single-stranded DNA) of unknown function. The retron transcript serves as primer and template to the reaction, and codes for the RT. From Escherichia coli.
   1237..1284    +  terminator     T7 terminator: transcription terminator for bacteriophage T7 RNA polymerase
   1455..2246    -  CDS            SmR: aminoglycoside adenylyltransferase (Murphy, 1985); aadA; confers resistance to spectinomycin and streptomycin
   2247..2338    -  promoter       AmpR promoter: bla
   2386..3124    -  rep_origin     CloDF13 ori: Plasmids containing the CloDF13 (CDF) origin of replication can be propagated in E. coli cells that contain additional plasmids with compatible origins.
   3221..3285    -  CDS            TcR (fragment): tetracycline efflux protein; tet; confers resistance to tetracycline
   3300..3321    -  protein_bind   CAP binding site: CAP binding activates transcription in the presence of cAMP. E. coli catabolite activator protein
   3334..4416    -  CDS            lacI: lac repressor; lacI; The lac repressor binds to the lac operator to inhibit transcription in E. coli. This inhibition can be relieved by adding lactose or isopropyl-β-D-thiogalactopyranoside (IPTG).
   4417..4494    -  promoter       lacI promoter: lacI
   4502..4537    -  CDS            TcR (fragment): tetracycline efflux protein; tet; confers resistance to tetracycline
   4540..4558    +  promoter       T7 promoter: promoter for bacteriophage T7 RNA polymerase
   4559..4583    +  protein_bind   lac operator: The lac repressor binds to the lac operator to inhibit transcription in E. coli. This inhibition can be relieved by adding lactose or isopropyl-β-D-thiogalactopyranoside (IPTG). lac repressor encoded by lacI
   4778..5491    +  CDS            superfolder GFP: GFP variant that folds robustly even when fused to poorly folded proteins (Pédelacq et al., 2006)
   5503..5574    +  terminator     rrnB T1 terminator: transcription terminator T1 from the E. coli rrnB gene
   5590..5617    +  terminator     T7Te terminator: phage T7 early transcription terminator
