[The description below was written by a language model from this plasmid's Addgene catalogue record and pLannotate feature annotations shown in this document.]
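Description:
pAGD236 is a bacterial expression plasmid derived from pCDFDuet-1, a dual-T7-promoter vector for E. coli. It replicates from the CloDF13 (CDF) origin, which keeps it at low copy and makes it compatible with co-resident plasmids carrying other origins. Selection is by the aadA (SmR) spectinomycin/streptomycin resistance gene. The backbone also carries lacI under its own promoter. Each of the two T7 promoters is followed by a lac operator, so expression depends on T7 RNA polymerase supplied by the host and is inducible with IPTG. The short tetracycline-resistance fragments and the CAP binding site in the annotation appear to be backbone remnants rather than functional parts.

The payload consists of two cassettes. Downstream of the first T7 promoter is superfolder GFP, which the record describes as flanked by two BsaI sites, followed by the rrnB T1 and T7Te terminators. This layout is consistent with a Golden Gate-style dropout placeholder, in which sfGFP is replaced by a user insert and loss of fluorescence marks successful clones, although the record does not state this use outright or say what is meant to be inserted. Downstream of the second T7 promoter are the retron Eco1 msr and the Eco1 reverse transcriptase, ending in a T7 terminator. The RT is annotated as the E. coli RT86 protein. The msr itself is not annotated but presumably lies in the gap between the lac operator and the RT coding sequence.

In a retron, the RT uses the structured non-coding RNA as primer and template to make multicopy single-stranded DNA. Supplying msr and RT independently here fits the associated work on retron arrays for simultaneous multi-site genome editing.
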