Addgene plasmid #219497: pAGD236
Purpose: pCDF-Duet deriviative with sfGFP flanked by 2 BsaI sites downstream of the first T7 promoter and independent msr and RT downstream of the second T7 promoter
Depositing lab: Seth Shipman. Depositing organization: J. David Gladstone Institutes. Publication: Simultaneous multi-site editing of individual genomes using retron arrays. Gonzalez-Delgado A, Lopez SC, Rojas-Montero M, Fishman CB, Shipman SL. Nat Chem Biol. 2024 Nov;20(11):1482-1492. doi: 10.1038/s41589-024-01665-7. Epub 2024 Jul 9. PubMed 38982310.
Backbone
  Vector backbone: pCDFduet-1
  Backbone manufacturer: Novagen (EMD Millipore)
  Backbone size w/o insert (bp): 3781
  Total vector size (bp): 5648
  Vector type: Bacterial Expression
Growth in bacteria
  Bacterial resistance: Spectinomycin, 50 μg/mL
  Growth temperature: 37°C
  Growth strain: DH5alpha
  Copy number: Low Copy
Gene/Insert
  Gene/Insert name: sfGFP, Eco1 msr, Eco1 RT
  Species: Escherichia coli
  Insert size (bp): 2247
  Promoter: T7
  Cloning method: Gibson Cloning
  Sequencing primers: 5′ T7; 3′ T7-Term
Resource information
  A portion of this plasmid was derived from a plasmid made by: Used Addgene items #114454 (pZS157) and #41583 (pCAGGS-mCherry).
Terms and licenses: Academic/Nonprofit Terms; Industry Terms: Not Available to Industry
Depositor comments: Please visit https://www.biorxiv.org/content/10.1101/2023.07.17.549397v1 for bioRxiv preprint.
How to cite: pAGD236 was a gift from Seth Shipman (Addgene plasmid # 219497 ; http://n2t.net/addgene:219497 ; RRID:Addgene_219497)
